>Addgene plasmid #50656 | pHIS3p:Venus-Tub1+3'UTR::HIS3 | depositor full sequence | sequence record 75771 | Full Sequence
AACACCCGCTGACGCGCCCTGACGGGCTTGTCTGCTCCCGGCATCCGCTTACAGACAAGCTGTGACCGTC
TCCGGGAGCTGCATGTGTCAGAGGTTTTCACCGTCATCACCGAAACGCGCGAGACGAAAGGGCCTCGTGA
TACGCCTATTTTTATAGGTTAATGTCATGATAATAATGGTTTCTTAGACGTCAGGTGGCACTTTTCGGGG
AAATGTGCGCGGAACCCCTATTTGTTTATTTTTCTAAATACATTCAAATATGTATCCGCTCATGAGACAA
TAACCCTGATAAATGCTTCAATAATATTGAAAAAGGAAGAGTATGAGTATTCAACATTTCCGTGTCGCCC
TTATTCCCTTTTTTGCGGCATTTTGCCTTCCTGTTTTTGCTCACCCAGAAACGCTGGTGAAAGTAAAAGA
TGCTGAAGATCAGTTGGGTGCACGAGTGGGTTACATCGAACTGGATCTCAACAGCGGTAAGATCCTTGAG
AGTTTTCGCCCCGAAGAACGTTTTCCAATGATGAGCACTTTTAAAGTTCTGCTATGTGGCGCGGTATTAT
CCCGTATTGACGCCGGGCAAGAGCAACTCGGTCGCCGCATACACTATTCTCAGAATGACTTGGTTGAGTA
CTCACCAGTCACAGAAAAGCATCTTACGGATGGCATGACAGTAAGAGAATTATGCAGTGCTGCCATAACC
ATGAGTGATAACACTGCGGCCAACTTACTTCTGACAACGATCGGAGGACCGAAGGAGCTAACCGCTTTTT
TGCACAACATGGGGGATCATGTAACTCGCCTTGATCGTTGGGAACCGGAGCTGAATGAAGCCATACCAAA
CGACGAGCGTGACACCACGATGCCTGTAGCAATGGCAACAACGTTGCGCAAACTATTAACTGGCGAACTA
CTTACTCTAGCTTCCCGGCAACAATTAATAGACTGGATGGAGGCGGATAAAGTTGCAGGACCACTTCTGC
GCTCGGCCCTTCCGGCTGGCTGGTTTATTGCTGATAAATCTGGAGCCGGTGAGCGTGGGTCTCGCGGTAT
CATTGCAGCACTGGGGCCAGATGGTAAGCCCTCCCGTATCGTAGTTATCTACACGACGGGGAGTCAGGCA
ACTATGGATGAACGAAATAGACAGATCGCTGAGATAGGTGCCTCACTGATTAAGCATTGGTAACTGTCAG
ACCAAGTTTACTCATATATACTTTAGATTGATTTAAAACTTCATTTTTAATTTAAAAGGATCTAGGTGAA
GATCCTTTTTGATAATCTCATGACCAAAATCCCTTAACGTGAGTTTTCGTTCCACTGAGCGTCAGACCCC
GTAGAAAAGATCAAAGGATCTTCTTGAGATCCTTTTTTTCTGCGCGTAATCTGCTGCTTGCAAACAAAAA
AACCACCGCTACCAGCGGTGGTTTGTTTGCCGGATCAAGAGCTACCAACTCTTTTTCCGAAGGTAACTGG
CTTCAGCAGAGCGCAGATACCAAATACTGTCCTTCTAGTGTAGCCGTAGTTAGGCCACCACTTCAAGAAC
TCTGTAGCACCGCCTACATACCTCGCTCTGCTAATCCTGTTACCAGTGGCTGCTGCCAGTGGCGATAAGT
CGTGTCTTACCGGGTTGGACTCAAGACGATAGTTACCGGATAAGGCGCAGCGGTCGGGCTGAACGGGGGG
TTCGTGCACACAGCCCAGCTTGGAGCGAACGACCTACACCGAACTGAGATACCTACAGCGTGAGCATTGA
GAAAGCGCCACGCTTCCCGAAGGGAGAAAGGCGGACAGGTATCCGGTAAGCGGCAGGGTCGGAACAGGAG
AGCGCACGAGGGAGCTTCCAGGGGGAAACGCCTGGTATCTTTATAGTCCTGTCGGGTTTCGCCACCTCTG
ACTTGAGCGTCGATTTTTGTGATGCTCGTCAGGGGGGCGGAGCCTATGGAAAAACGCCAGCAACGCGGCC
TTTTTACGGTTCCTGGCCTTTTGCTGGCCTTTTGCTCACATGTTCTTTCCTGCGTTATCCCCTGATTCTG
TGGATAACCGTATTACCGCCTTTGAGTGAGCTGATACCGCTCGCCGCAGCCGAACGACCGAGCGCAGCGA
GTCAGTGAGCGAGGAAGCGGAAGAGCGCCCAATACGCAAACCGCCTCTCCCCGCGCGTTGGCCGATTCAT
TAATGCAGGTTAACCTGGCTTATCGAAATTAATACGACTCACTATAGGGAGACCGGCAGATCCGCGGCCG
CATAGGCCACTAGTTAACTATGCGGCATCAGAGCAGATTGTACTGAGAGTGCACCATAAATTCCCGTTTT
AAGAGCTTGGTGAGCGCTAGGAGTCACTGCCAGGTATCGTTTGAACACGGCATTAGTCAGGGAAGTCATA
ACACAGTCCTTTCCCGCAATTTTCTTTTTCTATTACTCTTGGCCTCCTCTAGTACACTCTATATTTTTTT
ATGCCTCGGTAATGATTTTCATTTTTTTTTTTCCACCTAGCGGATGACTCTTTTTTTTTCTTAGCGATTG
GCATTATCACATAATGAATTATACATTATATAAAGTAATGTGATTTCTTCGAAGAATATACTAAAAAATG
AGCAGGCAAGATAAACGAAGGCAAAGATGACAGAGCAGAAAGCCCTAGTAAAGCGTATTACAAATGAAAC
CAAGATTCAGATTGCGATCTCTTTAAAGGGTGGTCCCCTAGCGATAGAGCACTCGATCTTCCCAGAAAAA
GAGGCAGAAGCAGTAGCAGAACAGGCCACACAATCGCAAGTGATTAACGTCCACACAGGTATAGGGTTTC
TGGACCATATGATACATGCTCTGGCCAAGCATTCCGGCTGGTCGCTAATCGTTGAGTGCATTGGTGACTT
ACACATAGACGACCATCACACCACTGAAGACTGCGGGATTGCTCTCGGTCAAGCTTTTAAAGAGGCCCTA
GGGGCCGTGCGTGGAGTAAAAAGGTTTGGATCAGGATTTGCGCCTTTGGATGAGGCACTTTCCAGAGCGG
TGGTAGATCTTTCGAACAGGCCGTACGCAGTTGTCGAACTTGGTTTGCAAAGGGAGAAAGTAGGAGATCT
CTCTTGCGAGATGATCCCGCATTTTCTTGAAAGCTTTGCAGAGGCTAGCAGAATTACCCTCCACGTTGAT
TGTCTGCGAGGCAAGAATGATCATCACCGTAGTGAGAGTGCGTTCAAGGCTCTTGCGGTTGCCATAAGAG
AAGCCACCTCGCCCAATGGTACCAACGATGTTCCCTCCACCAAAGGTGTTCTTATGTAGTGACACCGATT
ATTTAAAGCTGCAGCATACGATATATATACATGTGTATATATGTATACCTATGAATGTCAGTAAGTATGT
ATACGAACAGTATGATACTGAAGATGACAAGGTAATGCATCATTCTATACGTGTCATTCTGAACGAGGCG
CGCTTTCCTTTTTTCTTTTTGCTTTTTCTTTTTTTTTCTCTTGAACTCGACGGATCTATGCGGTGTGAAA
TACCGCACAGATGCGTAAGGAGAAAATACCGCATCAGGGGCGCGCCTTAATTAACCACTAAAGGGAACAA
AAGCTGGTACCCTATTACTCTTGGCCTCCTCTAGTACACTCTATATTTTTTTATGCCTCGGTAATGATTT
TCATTTTTTTTTTCCACCTAGCGGATGACTCTTTTTTTTTCTTAGCGATTGGCATTATCACATAATGAAT
TATACATTATATAAAGTAATGTGATTTCTTCGAAGAATATACTAAAAAATGAGCAGGCAAGATAAACGAA
GGCAAAGCATGTCTAAAGGTGAAGAATTATTCACTGGTGTTGTCCCAATTTTGGTTGAATTAGATGGTGA
TGTTAATGGTCACAAATTTTCTGTCTCCGGTGAAGGTGAAGGTGATGCTACTTACGGTAAATTGACCTTA
AAATTGATTTGTACTACTGGTAAATTGCCAGTTCCATGGCCAACCTTAGTCACTACTTTAGGTTATGGTT
TGCAATGTTTTGCTAGATACCCAGATCATATGAAACAACATGACTTTTTCAAGTCTGCCATGCCAGAAGG
TTATGTTCAAGAAAGAACTATTTTTTTCAAAGATGACGGTAACTACAAGACCAGAGCTGAAGTCAAGTTT
GAAGGTGATACCTTAGTTAATAGAATCGAATTAAAAGGTATTGATTTTAAAGAAGATGGTAACATTTTAG
GTCACAAATTGGAATACAACTATAACTCTCACAATGTTTACATCACTGCTGACAAACAAAAGAATGGTAT
CAAAGCTAACTTCAAAATTAGACACAACATTGAAGATGGTGGTGTTCAATTAGCTGACCATTATCAACAA
AATACTCCAATTGGTGATGGTCCAGTCTTGTTACCAGACAACCATTACTTATCCTATCAATCTGCCTTAT
CCAAAGATCCAAACGAAAAGAGAGACCACATGGTCTTGTTAGAATTTGTTACTGCTGCTGGTATTACCCA
TGGTATGGATGAATTGTACAAAGGATCCATGAGAGAAGTTATTAGTATTAATGGTATGTTCGATTTGCCC
GTCCAGGCTAGATCTTTTTTTTGTTAGTTCATTTTGGCGTTTCATCTTTCATTACTAACTTCAACGCAAA
ATTTTTTTTTTTTTGATTTCTCTTTACAGTCGGTCAAGCTGGTTGTCAGATTGGTAATGCCTGTTGGGAA
TTATATTCCCTTGAGCACGGTATTAAGCCGGATGGACATCTAGAAGATGGCCTTTCAAAGCCGAAGGGAG
GAGAAGAGGGTTTCTCCACGTTTTTCCATGAAACCGGCTACGGTAAGTTCGTTCCAAGGGCTATTTACGT
GGATTTAGAGCCCAACGTTATTGACGAAGTCCGTAACGGTCCTTACAAGGACTTGTTCCATCCAGAACAG
TTGATCAGTGGTAAGGAGGACGCGGCTAATAATTATGCAAGAGGCCATTACACCGTTGGTAGAGAAATTT
TGGGCGATGTTCTGGATAGGATTAGAAAACTGGCAGACCAATGTGATGGGTTACAAGGGTTCTTGTTTAC
CCATTCTCTTGGTGGTGGTACTGGTTCCGGTCTAGGGTCCTTACTGTTGGAAGAACTATCCGCTGAATAC
GGTAAGAAATCCAAGCTGGAATTTGCCGTATACCCTGCTCCACAAGTGTCTACTTCTGTGGTTGAGCCTT
ACAACACAGTTTTAACTACACATACTACATTGGAACATGCAGATTGTACTTTCATGGTCGATAATGAGGC
TATTTACGACATGTGCAAAAGAAACTTGGATATCCCAAGACCAAGCTTTGCAAACTTAAACAACCTAATT
GCTCAAGTGGTATCATCTGTTACAGCATCATTGAGATTCGACGGTTCATTAAATGTAGATTTGAACGAAT
TTCAAACCAATTTGGTTCCATATCCAAGAATTCATTTCCCCTTAGTTTCATATTCTCCAGTCTTATCCAA
ATCAAAGGCATTCCATGAGTCCAACTCTGTGTCAGAAATTACAAACGCTTGTTTTGAACCTGGTAACCAG
ATGGTCAAGTGTGATCCAAGAGATGGTAAATACATGGCTACTTGTCTGTTATACAGGGGTGATGTGGTAA
CAAGAGATGTTCAAAGAGCTGTCGAGCAGGTGAAAAACAAGAAGACCGTCCAATTGGTTGATTGGTGTCC
AACTGGTTTCAAGATCGGTATTTGCTACGAACCTCCAACTGCCACACCAAACTCACAATTGGCCACTGTG
GATAGGGCCGTCTGTATGTTGTCAAATACCACATCCATTGCTGAGGCTTGGAAGAGAATCGATAGAAAAT
TCGATTTAATGTATGCCAAACGTGCTTTCGTCCACTGGTATGTCGGTGAAGGTATGGAAGAAGGTGAATT
CACCGAAGCTAGAGAAGATTTGGCTGCTTTAGAAAGAGATTACATCGAAGTGGGTGCCGACTCATACGCT
GAGGAAGAGGAATTTTAAGGTTCACTCTCGCCCCCAACCTCCTTATCCTTTCTATATTTCAAGTATATTG
TAAAAAAAAAAATTCCCCCTACTGTTATATCTCTTTGGTGATATCTTATCTATAATCTACTTATTATATT
TCTCTAATATCTATGTACAAAAAATAAAAAAAAAAACCATTCTCCTTCTCTAACCTGCATTTGATGAAAG
CTTAGTAAGTCTCATCGTAGTTGATGGGCCAAAGACATTTGTACTTGTTTCATCAGATTCTTACATCACC
CATTTCCATGATTATTTCACGGATTTCATTAGTAATTGCATTTTTGTATCCCTAGTTCCTTTTCTCCCGC
CTTGCCGTCGAATTGAAAAAAAAAATGGAAATGAGGACATCTTCCATTGATATCCAGGACAAAGCAAGAG
TAGAAGTAACTATTAGCAAGGAGAATTCCAAAAATAGTGAACTTCAAGGTAAGCAGATCTATAGTTTCAA
TATCTGATTTTCTGCTTTTCAAAACTTAAAATTCATTAGAAGGTAAAACAAGAACCCGTAAAATTAAAGT
TACCGATATTATCAGGTTTTTCACCCCATGTCTACTATCCCATTTAGAAAGAACTATGTGTTCAAAAACT
GGGCCGGTCGACCTGCAGCGTACGAAGCTTCAGCTGGCGGCCGCGTTCTATAGTGTCACCTAAATCGTAT
GTGTATGATACATAAGGTTATGTATTAATTGTAGCCGCGTTCTAACGACAATATGTCCATATGGTGCACT
CTCAGTACAATCTGCTCTGATGCCGCATAGTTAAGCCAGCCCCGACACCCGCC
Features (pLannotate 1.2.2; 17 found; start..end, strand, type, name):
     88..123     -  CDS            rop (fragment): Rop protein, which maintains plasmids at low copy number; rop
    218..322     +  promoter       AmpR promoter: bla
    323..1183    +  CDS            AmpR: β-lactamase; bla; confers resistance to ampicillin, carbenicillin, and related antibiotics
   1354..1942    +  rep_origin     ori: high-copy-number ColE1/pMB1/pBR322/pUC origin of replication
   2125..2178    +  CDS            lacI (fragment): lac repressor; lacI; The lac repressor binds to the lac operator to inhibit transcription in E. coli. This inhibition can be relieved by adding lactose or isopropyl-β-D-thiogalactopyranoside (IPTG).
   2200..2218    +  promoter       T7 promoter: promoter for bacteriophage T7 RNA polymerase
   2254..2298    +  misc_feature   bom (fragment): basis of mobility region from pBR322
   2299..2379    -  CDS            MRM1 (fragment): MRM1_YEAST - Also known as PET56 From Saccharomyces cerevisiae (strain ATCC 204508 / S288c) (Baker's yeast).
   2429..2616    +  promoter       HIS3 promoter: S. cerevisiae HIS3
   2617..3279    +  CDS            HIS3: imidazoleglycerol-phosphate dehydratase, required for histidine biosynthesis; S. cerevisiae HIS3; yeast auxotrophic marker
   3487..3538    +  misc_feature   bom (fragment): basis of mobility region from pBR322
   3601..3787    +  promoter       HIS3 promoter: S. cerevisiae HIS3
   3792..4502    +  CDS            Venus: Venus is a basic (constitutively fluorescent) yellow fluorescent protein published in 2002, derived from Aequorea victoria. It is reported to be a rapidly-maturing weak dimer with moderate acid sensitivity.
   4649..5965    +  CDS            TUB1: TBA1_YEAST - Experimental evidence at protein level: Swiss-Prot protein existence level 1. Tubulin is the major constituent of microtubules. It binds two moles of GTP, one at an exchangeable site on the beta chain and one at a non-exchangeable site on the alpha chain. From Saccharomyces cerevisiae (strain ATCC 204508 / S288c) (Baker's yeast).
   6538..6603    +  CDS            ALO1 (fragment): ALO_YEAST - Experimental evidence at protein level: Swiss-Prot protein existence level 1. Can oxidize L-gulono-1,4-lactone as well as D-arabinono-1,4- lactone and L-galactono-1,4-lactone. From Saccharomyces cerevisiae (strain ATCC 204508 / S288c) (Baker's yeast).
   6627..6645    -  promoter       SP6 promoter: promoter for bacteriophage SP6 RNA polymerase
   6708..6759    -  misc_feature   bom (fragment): basis of mobility region from pBR322
