[The description below was written by a language model from this plasmid's Addgene catalogue record and pLannotate feature annotations shown in this document.]
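Description:
pHIS3p:Venus-Tub1+3'UTR::HIS3 is a yeast expression plasmid built on the pFA6a backbone for fluorescently labelling microtubules in Saccharomyces cerevisiae. In E. coli it is maintained as a high-copy plasmid through a ColE1/pUC-type origin and selected with ampicillin via the β-lactamase gene. The feature table shows no yeast replication origin or centromere (no 2μ or CEN/ARS element), which is consistent with an integrating design, although the record does not state the integration site or how the plasmid is targeted. Selection in yeast relies on a complete S. cerevisiae HIS3 cassette, with its own promoter and coding sequence, which restores histidine prototrophy in his3 strains.

The payload is a fusion of the yellow fluorescent protein Venus to the N terminus of Tub1, the budding yeast α-tubulin, driven by a second copy of the HIS3 promoter placed immediately upstream of Venus. A gap between the annotated end of Venus and the start of the annotated TUB1 match is left unannotated; the record does not say what lies there. Downstream of the TUB1 coding sequence lies roughly 600 bp of additional sequence corresponding to the TUB1 3'UTR named in the construct title. It ends in a short fragment of the ALO1 gene, presumably carried over with that genomic flanking sequence. T7 and SP6 promoters flank the yeast cassettes and serve as sequencing primer sites. Small rop, lacI, bom and MRM1/PET56 fragments are backbone or genomic remnants with no evident function.

The plasmid belongs to a set of improved reagents for fluorescent protein tagging of microtubules, allowing live-cell imaging of spindle and cytoplasmic microtubules in the yellow channel.
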