Addgene plasmid #50656: pHIS3p:Venus-Tub1+3'UTR::HIS3
Depositing lab: Wei-Lih Lee. Depositing organization: University of Massachusetts, Amherst. Publication: Improved Plasmids for Fluorescent Protein Tagging of Microtubules in Saccharomyces cerevisiae. Markus SM, Omer S, Baranowski K, Lee WL. Traffic. 2015 Jul;16(7):773-86. doi: 10.1111/tra.12276. Epub 2015 Apr 28. PubMed 25711127.
Backbone
  Vector backbone: pFA6a
  Vector type: Yeast Expression
  Selectable markers: HIS3
Growth in bacteria
  Bacterial resistance: Ampicillin, 100 μg/mL
  Growth temperature: 37°C
  Growth strain: DH5alpha
  Copy number: High Copy
Gene/Insert
  Gene/Insert name: Venus-Tub1 (alt name: Venus-a-tubulin)
  Species: S. cerevisiae (budding yeast)
  Insert size (bp): 2180
  Promoter: HIS3p
  Tag / fusion protein: Venus (N terminal on insert)
  Cloning method: Restriction Enzyme; 5′ cloning site XhoI (destroyed during cloning); 3′ cloning site SalI (not destroyed)
  Sequencing primers: 5′ T7; 3′ SP6
Terms and licenses: Academic/Nonprofit Terms; Industry Terms: Not Available to Industry
How to cite: pHIS3p:Venus-Tub1+3'UTR::HIS3 was a gift from Wei-Lih Lee (Addgene plasmid # 50656 ; http://n2t.net/addgene:50656 ; RRID:Addgene_50656)
