>Addgene plasmid #50656 | pHIS3p:Venus-Tub1+3'UTR::HIS3 | addgene partial sequence | sequence record 76911 | T7 5'-TAATACGACTCACTATAGGG-3'
CAGAGCAGATTGTACTGAGAGTGCACCATAAATTCCCGTTTTAAGAGCTTGGTGAGCGCTAGGAGTCACT
GCCAGGTATCGTTTGAACACGGCATTAGTCAGGGAAGTCATAACACAGTCCTTTCCCGCAATTTTCTTTT
TCTATTACTCTTGGCCTCCTCTAGTACACTCTATATTTTTTTATGCCTCGGTAATGATTTTCATTTTTTT
TTTTCCACCTAGCGGATGACTCTTTTTTTTTCTTAGCGATTGGCATTATCACATAATGAATTATACATTA
TATAAAGTAATGTGATTTCTTCGAAGAATATACTAAAAAATGAGCAGGCAAGATAAACGAAGGCAAAGAT
GACAGAGCAGAAAGCCCTAGTAAAGCGTATTACAAATGAAACCAAGATTCAGATTGCGATCTCTTTAAAG
GGTGGTCCCCTAGCGATAGAGCACTCGATCTTCCCAGAAAAAGAGGCAGAAGCAGTAGCAGAACAGGCCA
CACAATCGCAAGTGATTAACGTCCACACAGGTATAGGGTTTCTGGACCATATGATACATGCTCTGGCCAA
GCATTCCGGCTGGTCGCTAATCGTTGAGTGCATTGGTGACTTACACATAGACGACCATCACACCACTGAA
GACTGCGGGATTGCTCTCGGTCAAGCTTTTAAAGAGGCCCTAGGGGCCGTGCGTGGAGTAAAAAGGTTTG
GATCAGGATTTGCGCCTTTGGATGAGGCACTTTCCAGAGCGGTGGTAGATCTTTCGAACAGGCCGTACGC
AGTTGTCGAACTTGGTTTGCAAAGGGAGAAAGTAGGAGATCTCTCTTGCGAGATGATCCCGCATTTTCTT
GAAAGCTTTGCAGA
