>Addgene plasmid #50656 | pHIS3p:Venus-Tub1+3'UTR::HIS3 | addgene partial sequence | sequence record 77678 | yTUB1-R 5'-TTGCGTTGAAGTTAGTAATGAAAGA-3'
GATCTAGCCTGGACGGGCAAATCGAACATACCATTAATACTAATAACTTCTCTCATGGATCCTTTGTACA
ATTCATCCATACCATGGGTAATACCAGCAGCAGTAACAAATTCTAACAAGACCATGTGGTCTCTCTTTTC
GTTTGGATCTTTGGATAAGGCAGATTGATAGGATAAGTAATGGTTGTCTGGTAACAAGACTGGACCATCA
CCAATTGGAGTATTTTGTTGATAATGGTCAGCTAATTGAACACCACCATCTTCAATGTTGTGTCTAATTT
TGAAGTTAGCTTTGATACCATTCTTTTGTTTGTCAGCAGTGATGTAAACATTGTGAGAGTTATAGTTGTA
TTCCAATTTGTGACCTAAAATGTTACCATCTTCTTTAAAATCAATACCTTTTAATTCGATTCTATTAACT
AAGGTATCACCTTCAAACTTGACTTCAGCTCTGGTCTTGTAGTTACCGTCATCTTTGAAAAAAATAGTTC
TTTCTTGAACATAACCTTCTGGCATGGCAGACTTGAAAAAGTCATGTTGTTTCATATGATCTGGGTATCT
AGCAAAACATTGCAAACCATAACCTAAAGTAGTGACTAAGGTTGGCCATGGAACTGGCAATTTACCAGTA
GTACAAATCAATTTTAAGGTCAATTTACCGTAAGTAGCATCACCTTCACCTTCACCGGAGACAGAAAATT
TGTGACCATTAACATCACCATCTAATTCAACCAAAATTGGGACAACACCAGTGAATAATTCTTCACCTTT
AGACATGCTTTGCCTTCGTTTATCTTGCCTGCTCATTTTTTAGTATATTCTTCGAAGA
