>Addgene plasmid #50656 | pHIS3p:Venus-Tub1+3'UTR::HIS3 | addgene partial sequence | sequence record 77830 | SP6
CTTCGTACGCTGCAGGTCGACCGGCCCAGTTTTTGAACACATAGTTCTTTCTAAATGGGATAGTAGACAT
GGGGTGAAAAACCTGATAATATCGGTAACTTTAATTTTACGGGTTCTTGTTTTACCTTCTAATGAATTTT
AAGTTTTGAAAAGCAGAAAATCAGATATTGAAACTATAGATCTGCTTACCTTGAAGTTCACTATTTTTGG
AATTCTCCTTGCTAATAGTTACTTCTACTCTTGCTTTGTCCTGGATATCAATGGAAGATGTCCTCATTTC
CATTTTTTTTTTCAATTCGACGGCAAGGCGGGAGAAAAGGAACTAGGGATACAAAAATGCAATTACTAAT
GAAATCCGTGAAATAATCATGGAAATGGGTGATGTAAGAATCTGATGAAACAAGTACAAATGTCTTTGGC
CCATCAACTACGATGAGACTTACTAAGCTTTCATCAAATGCAGGTTAGAGAAGGAGAATGGTTTTTTTTT
TTATTTTTTGTACATAGATATTAGAGAAATATAATAAGTAGATTATAGATAAGATATCACCAAAGAGATA
TAACAGTAGGGGGAATTTTTTTTTTTACAATATACTTGAAATATAGAAAGGATAAGGAGGTTGGGGGCGA
GAGTGAACCTTAAAATTCCTCTTCCTCAGCGTATGAGTCGGCACCCACTTCGATGTAATCTCTTTCTAAA
GCAGCCAAATCTTCTCTAGCTTCGGTGAATTCACCTTCTTCCATACCTTCACCGACATACCAGTGGACGA
AAGCACGTTTGGCATACATTAAATCGAATTTTCTATCGATTCTCTTCCAAGCCTCAGCAATGGATGTGGT
ATTTGACAACATACAGACGGCCCTATCCACAGT
